>Addgene plasmid #203790 | pCAG eGFP-Oct6 | addgene full sequence | sequence record 401148 | Addgene NGS Result
TAGTTATTAATAGTAATCAATTACGGGGTCATTAGTTCATAGCCCATATATGGAGTTCCGCGTTACATAA
CTTACGGTAAATGGCCCGCCTGGCTGACCGCCCAACGACCCCCGCCCATTGACGTCAATAATGACGTATG
TTCCCATAGTAACGCCAATAGGGACTTTCCATTGACGTCAATGGGTGGAGTATTTACGGTAAACTGCCCA
CTTGGCAGTACATCAAGTGTATCATATGCCAAGTACGCCCCCTATTGACGTCAATGACGGTAAATGGCCC
GCCTGGCATTATGCCCAGTACATGACCTTATGGGACTTTCCTACTTGGCAGTACATCTACGTATTAGTCA
TCGCTATTACCATGGTCGAGGTGAGCCCCACGTTCTGCTTCACTCTCCCCATCTCCCCCCCCTCCCCACC
CCCAATTTTGTATTTATTTATTTTTTAATTATTTTGTGCAGCGATGGGGGCGGGGGGGGGGGGGGGGCGC
GCGCCRGGSGGGGSGGGGGGGGGSGGGGGGSGGGGSGGGGSGRGGSGGRGRGGKGCGGCGGCAGCCAATC
AGAGCGGCGCGCTCCGAAAGTTTCCTTTTATGGCGAGGCGGCGGCGGCGGCGGCCCTATAAAAAGCGAAG
CGCGCGGCGGGCGGGAGTCGCTGCGCGCTGCCTTCGCCCCGTGCCCCGCTCCGCCGCCGCCTCGCGCCGC
CCGCCCCGGCTCTGACTGACCGCGTTACTCCCACAGGTGAGCGGGCGGGACGGCCCTTCTCCTCCGGGCT
GTAATTAGCGCTTGGTTTAATGACGGCTTGTTTCTTTTCTGTGGCTGCGTGAAAGCCTTGAGGGGCTCCG
GGAGGGCCCTTTGTGCGGGGGGAGCGGCTCGGGGGGTGCGTGCGTGTGTGTGTGCGTGGGGAGCGCCGCG
TGCGGCTCCGCGCTGCCCGGCGGCTGTGAGCGCTGCGGGCGCGGCGCGGGGCTTTGTGCGCTCCGCAGTG
TGCGCGAGGGGAGCGCGGCCGGGGGCGGTGCCCCGCGGTGCGGGGGGGGCTGCGAGGGGAACAAAGGCTG
CGTGCGGGGTGTGTGCGTGGGGGGGTGAGCAGGGGGTGTGGGCGCGTCGGTCGGGCTGCAACCCCCCCTG
CACCCCCCTCCCCGAGTTGCTGAGCACGGCCCGGCTTCGGGTGCGGGGCTCCGTACGGGGCGTGGCGCGG
GGCTCGCCGTGCCGGGCGGGGGGTGGCGGCAGGKGGGGGTGCCGGGCGGGGCGGGGCCGCCTCGGGCCGG
GGRGGGCTCGGGGGRGGGGCGCGGCGGCCCCCGGAGCGCCGGCGGCTGTCGAGGCGCGGCGAGCCGCAGC
CATTGCCTTTTATGGTAATCGTGCGAGAGGGCGCAGGGACTTCCTTTGTCCCAAATCTGTGCGGAGCCGA
AATCTGGGAGGCGCCGCCGCACCCCCTCTAGCGGGCGCGGGGCGAAGCGGTGCGGCGCCGGCAGGAAGGA
AATGGGCGGGGAGGGCCTTCGTGCGTCGCCGCGCCGCCGTCCCCTTCTCCCTCTCCAGCCTCGGGGCTGT
CCGCGGGGGGACGGCTGCCTTCGGGGGGGACGGGGCAGGGCGGGGTTCGGCTTCTGGCGTGTGACCGGCG
GCTCTAGAGCCTCTGCTAACCATGTTCATGCCTTCTTCTTTTTCCTACAGCTCCTGGGCAACGTGCTGGT
TATTGTGCTGTCTCATCATTTTGGCAAAGAATTGAGCTCCACAACCATGGTGAGCAAGGGCGAGGAGCTG
TTCACCGGGGTGGTGCCCATCCTGGTCGAGCTGGACGGCGACGTAAACGGCCACAAGTTCAGCGTGTCCG
GCGAGGGCGAGGGCGATGCCACCTACGGCAAGCTGACCCTGAAGTTCATCTGCACCACCGGCAAGCTGCC
CGTGCCCTGGCCCACCCTCGTGACCACCCTGACCTACGGCGTGCAGTGCTTCAGCCGCTACCCCGACCAC
ATGAAGCAGCACGACTTCTTCAAGTCCGCCATGCCCGAAGGCTACGTCCAGGAGCGCACCATCTTCTTCA
AGGACGACGGCAACTACAAGACCCGCGCCGAGGTGAAGTTCGAGGGCGACACCCTGGTGAACCGCATCGA
GCTGAAGGGCATCGACTTCAAGGAGGACGGCAACATCCTGGGGCACAAGCTGGAGTACAACTACAACAGC
CACAACGTCTATATCATGGCCGACAAGCAGAAGAACGGCATCAAGGTGAACTTCAAGATCCGCCACAACA
TCGAGGACGGCAGCGTGCAGCTCGCCGACCACTACCAGCAGAACACCCCCATCGGCGACGGCCCCGTGCT
GCTGCCCGACAACCACTACCTGAGCACCCAGTCCAAGCTGAGCAAAGACCCCAACGAGAAGCGCGATCAC
ATGGTCCTGCTGGAGTTCGTGACCGCCGCCGGGATCACTCTCGGCATGGACGAGCTGTACAAGGGCGGCA
GCGGCATGGCCACCACCGCGCAGTATCTGCCGCGGGGCCCCGGCGGCGGAGCTGGGGGCACAGGGCCGCT
CATGCATCCCGATGCCGCCGCGGCGGCGGCAGCGGCGGCGGCGGCCGAGCGGCTGCACGCGGGGGCCGCG
TACCGCGAAGTGCAGAAGCTGATGCACCACGAGTGGCTGGGCGCGGGCGCGGGCCACCCCGTGGGCCTAG
CGCACCCTCAATGGCTACCCACGGGAGGAGGCGGCGGCGGCGACTGGGCGGGCGGCCCGCACCTGGAACA
CGGCAAGGCAGGCGGTGGCGGTACCGGCCGAGCTGACGACGGCGGCGGTGGCGGCGGTTTCCACGCCCGC
CTGGTGCACCAAGGGGCGGCCCACGCGGGCGCGGCATGGGCACAAGGCGGCACAGCGCACCACTTGGGCC
CCGCCATGTCGCCGTCGCCCGGGGCCGGCGGGGGTCACCAGCCCCAGCCGCTCGGGCTGTACGCTCAGGC
GGCCTACCCCGGTGGCGGCGGCGGCGGCCTGGCCGGGATGCTGGCGGCGGGAGGCGGCGGCGCGGGACCC
GGCCTGCACCACGCACTGCACGAGGACGGCCACGAGGCACAGCTGGAGCCGTCGCCACCACCGCACCTGG
GCGCACACGGACACGCACACGGACATGCACACGCGGGCGGCCTGCACGCGGCGGCGGCGCACCTGCACCC
GGGCGCGGGCGGTGGTGGCTCGTCGGTGGGCGAGCACTCGGACGAGGATGCTCCCAGCTCCGACGACCTG
GAGCAGTTCGCCAAGCAGTTCAAGCAACGACGCATCAAGCTGGGCTTCACCCAGGCCGACGTGGGACTGG
CGCTGGGCACCCTCTACGGTAACGTGTTCTCGCAGACCACCATCTGCCGTTTCGAGGCCCTGCAGCTGAG
CTTCAAGAACATGTGCAAGCTCAAGCCGCTGCTCAACAAGTGGCTGGAGGAGACCGACTCGTCCAGCGGC
AGCCCCACCAACCTGGACAAGATCGCGGCGCAGGGCCGCAAGCGCAAGAAGCGCACGTCCATCGAGGTGG
GTGTCAAAGGCGCGCTCGAGAGCCACTTTCTCAAGTGTCCCAAGCCGTCTGCGCACGAGATCACCGGCCT
GGCCGACAGCCTGCAACTGGAGAAGGAGGTGGTGCGTGTCTGGTTCTGCAACCGGCGGCAGAAGGAGAAG
CGCATGACCCCCGCGGCCGGCGCGGGCCACCCGCCCATGGACGACGTTTATGCGCCTGGGGAGCTGGGGC
CTGGCGGGGGCAGCGCGTCACCACCTTCTGCGCCCCCGCCACCCCCGCCGGCCGCGCTGCACCACCACCA
CCACCACACACTGCCCGGCTCTGTGCAGTGACCCTGCGGACTGGGTTCCCCGCCGGCGCAGCGGTGCCTC
CGGCGCGCAGTTAGACGGCGGCCGCGACTCTAGATCATAATCAGCCATACCACATTTGTAGAGGTTTTAC
TTGCTTTAAAAAACCTCCCACACCTCCCCCTGAACCTGAAACATAAAATGAATGCAATTGTTGTTGTTAA
CTTGTTTATTGCAGCTTATAATGGTTACAAATAAAGCAATAGCATCACAAATTTCACAAATAAAGCATTT
TTTTCACTGCATTCTAGTTGTGGTTTGTCCAAACTCATCAATGTATCTTAAGGCGTAAATTGTAAGCGTT
AATATTTTGTTAAAATTCGCGTTAAATTTTTGTTAAATCAGCTCATTTTTTAACCAATAGGCCGAAATCG
GCAAAATCCCTTATAAATCAAAAGAATAGACCGAGATAGGGT
[37 nt withheld, positions 4243-4279]
AAAGAACGTGGACTCCAACGTCAAAGG
[49 nt withheld, positions 4307-4355]
T
[91 nt withheld, positions 4357-4447]
G
[124 nt withheld, positions 4449-4572]
CAGGTGGCACTTTTCGGGGAAATGTGCGCGGAACCCCTATTTGTTTATTTTTCTAAATACATTCAAATAT
GTATCCGCTCATGAGACAATAACCCTGATAAATGCTTCAATAATATTGAAAAAGGAAGAGTCCTGAGGCG
GAAAGAACCAGCTGTGGAATGTGTGTCAGTTAGGGTGTGGAAAGTCCCCAGGCTCCCCAGCAGGCAGAAG
TATGCAAAGCATGCATCTCAATTAGTCAGCAACCAGGTGTGGAAAGTCCCCAGGCTCCCCAGCAGGCAGA
AGTATGCAAAGCATGCATCTCAATTAGTCAGCAACCATAGTCCCGCCCCTAACTCCGCCCATCCCGCCCC
TAACTCCGCCCAGTTCCGCCCATTCTCCGCCCCATGGCTGACTAATTTTTTTTATTTATGCAGAGGCCGA
GGCCGCCTCGGCCTCTGAGCTATTCCAGAAGTAGTGAGGAGGCTTTTTTGGAGGCCTAGGCTTTTGCAAA
GATCGATCAAGAGACAGGATGAGGATCGTTTCGCATGATTGAACAAGATGGATTGCACGCAGGTTCTCCG
GCCGCTTGGGTGGAGAGGCTATTCGGCTATGACTGGGCACAACAGACAATCGGCTGCTCTGATGCCGCCG
TGTTCCGGCTGTCAGCGCAGGGGCGCCCGGTTCTTTTTGTCAAGACCGACCTGTCCGGTGCCCTGAATGA
ACTGCAAGACGAGGCAGCGCGGCTATCGTGGCTGGCCACGACGGGCGTTCCTTGCGCAGCTGTGCTCGAC
GTTGTCACTGAAGCGGGAAGGGACTGGCTGCTATTGGGCGAAGTGCCGGGGCAGGATCTCCTGTCATCTC
ACCTTGCTCCTGCCGAGAAAGTATCCATCATGGCTGATGCAATGCGGCGGCTGCATACGCTTGATCCGGC
TACCTGCCCATTCGACCACCAAGCGAAACATCGCATCGAGCGAGCACGTACTCGGATGGAAGCCGGTCTT
GTCGATCAGGATGATCTGGACGAAGAGCATCAGGGGCTCGCGCCAGCCGAACTGTTCGCCAGGCTCAAGG
CGAGCATGCCCGACGGCGAGGATCTCGTCGTGACCCATGGCGATGCCTGCTTGCCGAATATCATGGTGGA
AAATGGCCGCTTTTCTGGATTCATCGACTGTGGCCGGCTGGGTGTGGCGGACCGCTATCAGGACATAGCG
TTGGCTACCCGTGATATTGCTGAAGAGCTTGGCGGCGAATGGGCTGACCGCTTCCTCGTGCTTTACGGTA
TCGCCGCTCCCGATTCGCAGCGCATCGCCTTCTATCGCCTTCTTGACGAGTTCTTCTGAGCGGGACTCTG
GGGTTCGAAATGACCGACCAAGCGACGCCCAACCTGCCATCACGAGATTTCGATTCCACCGCCGCCTTCT
ATGAAAGGTTGGGCTTCGGAATCGTTTTCCGGGACGCCGGCTGGATGATCCTCCAGCGCGGGGATCTCAT
GCTGGAGTTCTTCGCCCACCCTAGGGGGAGGCTAACTGAAACACGGAAGGAGACAATACCGGAAGGAACC
CGCGCTATGACGGCAATAAAAAGACAGAATAAAACGCACGGTGTTGGGTCGTTTGTTCATAAACGCGGGG
TTCGGTCCCAGGGCTGGCACTCTGTCGATACCCCACCGAGACCCCATTGGGGCCAATACGCCCGCGTTTC
TTCCTTTTCCCCACCCCACCCCCCAAGTTCGGGTGAAGGCCCAGGGCTCGCAGCCAACGTCGGGGCGGCA
GGCCCTGCCATAGCCTCAGGTTACTCATATATACTTTAGATTGATTTAAAACTTCATTTTTAATTTAAAA
GGATCTAGGTGAAGATCCTTTTTGATAATCTCATGACCAAAATCCCTTAACGTGAGTTTTCGTTCCACTG
AGCGTCAGACCCCGTAGAAAAGATCAAAGGATCTTCTTGAGATCCTTTTTTTCTGCGCGTAATCTGCTGC
TTGCAAACAAAAAAACCACCGCTACCAGCGGTGGTTTGTTTGCCGGATCAAGAGCTACCAACTCTTTTTC
CGAAGGTAACTGGCTTCAGCAGAGCGCAGATACCAAATACTGTTCTTCTAGTGTAGCCGTAGTTAGGCCA
CCACTTCAAGAACTCTGTAGCACCGCCTACATACCTCGCTCTGCTAATCCTGTTACCAGTGGCTGCTGCC
AGTGGCGATAAGTCGTGTCTTACCGGGTTGGACTCAAGACGATAGTTACCGGATAAGGCGCAGCGGTCGG
GCTGAACGGGGGGTTCGTGCACACAGCCCAGCTTGGAGCGAACGACCTACACCGAACTGAGATACCTACA
GCGTGAGCTATGAGAAAGCGCCACGCTTCCCGAAGGGAGAAAGGCGGACAGGTATCCGGTAAGCGGCAGG
GTCGGAACAGGAGAGCGCACGAGGGAGCTTCCAGGGGGAAACGCCTGGTATCTTTATAGTCCTGTCGGGT
TTCGCCACCTCTGACTTGAGCGTCGATTTTTGTGATGCTCGTCAGGGGGGCGGAGCCTATGGAAAAACGC
CAGCAACGCGGCCTTTTTACGGTTCCTGGCCTTTTGCTGGCCTTTTGCTCACATGTTCTTTCCTGCGTTA
TCCCCTGATTCTGTGGATAACCGTATTACCGCCATGCAT
Features (pLannotate 1.2.2; 14 found; start..end, strand, type, name):
     61..364     +  enhancer       CMV enhancer: human cytomegalovirus immediate early enhancer
    644..1660    +  intron         chimeric intron: chimera between introns from chicken β-actin and rabbit β-globin
   1727..2443    +  CDS            mEGFP: mEGFP is a basic (constitutively fluorescent) green fluorescent protein published in 2002, derived from Aequorea victoria. It has moderate acid sensitivity.
   2456..3808    +  CDS            Pou3f1: PO3F1_MOUSE - Also known as Oct6, Otf-6, Otf6, Scip. Experimental evidence at protein level: Swiss-Prot protein existence level 1. Transcription factor that binds to the octamer motif (5'- ATTTGCAT-3') (PubMed:1979677, PubMed:1976514). Acts as a transcriptional activator when binding cooperatively with SOX4, SOX11, or SOX12 to gene promoters (PubMed:18505825). Acts as a transcriptional repressor of myelin-specific genes (By similarity). From Mus musculus (Mouse).
   3883..3966    +  CDS            large T antigen (fragment): large T antigen from SV40 (simian virus 40)
   3989..4110    +  polyA_signal   SV40 poly(A) signal: SV40 polyadenylation signal
   4144..4572    -  rep_origin     f1 ori (sequence partly withheld): f1 bacteriophage origin of replication; arrow indicates direction of (+) strand synthesis
   4599..4703    +  promoter       AmpR promoter: bla
   4705..5062    +  promoter       SV40 promoter: SV40 enhancer and early promoter
   5097..5891    +  CDS            NeoR/KanR: aminoglycoside phosphotransferase from Tn5; aph(3')-II (or nptII); confers resistance to neomycin, kanamycin, and G418 (Geneticin®)
   5912..6064    +  CDS            ble (fragment): BLE_KLEPN - Experimental evidence at protein level: Swiss-Prot protein existence level 1. Binding protein with a strong affinity to the bleomycin family of antibiotics. Binds to CL990; an antimitotic-antibiotic compound. From Klebsiella pneumoniae.
   6123..6170    +  polyA_signal   HSV TK poly(A) signal: herpes simplex virus thymidine kinase polyadenylation signal (Cole and Stacy, 1985)
   6261..6277    -  polyA_signal   bGH poly(A) signal (fragment): bovine growth hormone polyadenylation signal
   6499..7087    +  rep_origin     ori: high-copy-number ColE1/pMB1/pBR322/pUC origin of replication
