[The description below was written by a language model from this plasmid's Addgene catalogue record and pLannotate feature annotations shown in this document.]
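Description:
pCAG eGFP-Oct6 is a mammalian expression plasmid of about 7.2 kb, built on a pCAG backbone, that produces the mouse POU-domain transcription factor Oct6 (Pou3f1, also known as Scip or Tst-1) fused at its N terminus to monomeric EGFP. The annotated expression unit begins with the human CMV immediate-early enhancer followed by a chimeric chicken β-actin/rabbit β-globin intron. This arrangement is characteristic of the strong, broadly active CAG promoter, although the β-actin core promoter itself is not separately annotated. The mEGFP coding sequence lies directly upstream of the Pou3f1 open reading frame, separated by only a short gap consistent with a linker, and the transcript is terminated by an SV40 polyadenylation signal. A small SV40 large T antigen fragment annotated just before that signal is probably residual SV40 sequence rather than a functional element.

The rest of the plasmid resembles a standard fluorescent-protein fusion vector. A high-copy ColE1/pUC-type origin supports propagation in E. coli, and an f1 origin is also present. A single NeoR/KanR (Tn5 aminoglycoside phosphotransferase) gene is placed behind tandem bacterial (bla) and SV40 early promoters and followed by an HSV TK poly(A) signal. It therefore confers kanamycin resistance in bacteria and could permit G418 selection in mammalian cells. The short ble and bGH poly(A) fragments appear to be remnants.

The record gives the purpose as competitive assays of Oct4 and Oct6 binding to DNA motifs. The associated study examined how Sox2 influences POU factor binding in embryonic and neural stem cells. The fluorescent tag supplies an optically detectable Oct6 protein for such measurements.
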