Addgene plasmid #203790: pCAG eGFP-Oct6
Purpose: Competitive assay of Oct4 and Oct6 binding to DNA motifs.
Depositing lab: Thorsten Wohland. Depositing organization: National University of Singapore. Publication: Selective influence of Sox2 on POU transcription factor binding in embryonic and neural stem cells. Mistri TK, Devasia AG, Chu LT, Ng WP, Halbritter F, Colby D, Martynoga B, Tomlinson SR, Chambers I, Robson P, Wohland T. EMBO Rep. 2015 Sep;16(9):1177-91. doi: 10.15252/embr.201540467. Epub 2015 Aug 11. PubMed 26265007.
Backbone
  Vector backbone: pCAG
  Backbone size w/o insert (bp): 5063
  Vector type: Mammalian Expression
Growth in bacteria
  Bacterial resistance: Kanamycin, 50 μg/mL
  Growth temperature: 37°C
  Growth strain: DH5alpha
  Copy number: Unknown
Gene/Insert
  Gene/Insert name: Pou3f1 (alt name: 6-Oct)
  Species: M. musculus (mouse)
  Insert size (bp): 2085
  Entrez Gene: Pou3f1 (a.k.a. Oct-6, Oct6, Otf-6, Otf6, Scip, Test1, Tst-1, Tst1)
  Tag / fusion protein: mEGFP (N terminal on insert)
  Cloning method: Restriction Enzyme; 5′ cloning site unknown (unknown if destroyed)
Terms and licenses: Academic/Nonprofit Terms; Industry Terms: Not Available to Industry
How to cite: pCAG eGFP-Oct6 was a gift from Thorsten Wohland (Addgene plasmid # 203790 ; http://n2t.net/addgene:203790 ; RRID:Addgene_203790)
